>Addgene plasmid #22345 | pCI-MOR128-2 | depositor full sequence | sequence record 10255 | Author sequence
TCAATATTGGCCATTAGCCATATTATTCATTGGTTATATAGCATAAATCAATATTGGCTATTGGCCATTG
CATACGTTGTATCTATATCATAATATGTACATTTATATTGGCTCATGTCCAATATGACCGCCATGTTGGC
ATTGATTATTGACTAGTTATTAATAGTAATCAATTACGGGGTCATTAGTTCATAGCCCATATATGGAGTT
CCGCGTTACATAACTTACGGTAAATGGCCCGCCTGGCTGACCGCCCAACGACCCCCGCCCATTGACGTCA
ATAATGACGTATGTTCCCATAGTAACGCCAATAGGGACTTTCCATTGACGTCAATGGGTGGAGTATTTAC
GGTAAACTGCCCACTTGGCAGTACATCAAGTGTATCATATGCCAAGTCCGCCCCCTATTGACGTCAATGA
CGGTAAATGGCCCGCCTGGCATTATGCCCAGTACATGACCTTACGGGACTTTCCTACTTGGCAGTACATC
TACGTATTAGTCATCGCTATTACCATGGTGATGCGGTTTTGGCAGTACACCAATGGGCGTGGATAGCGGT
TTGACTCACGGGGATTTCCAAGTCTCCACCCCATTGACGTCAATGGGAGTTTGTTTTGGCACCAAAATCA
ACGGGACTTTCCAAAATGTCGTAATAACCCCGCCCCGTTGACGCAAATGGGCGGTAGGCGTGTACGGTGG
GAGGTCTATATAAGCAGAGCTCGTTTAGTGAACCGTCAGATCACTAGAAGCTTTATTGCGGTAGTTTATC
ACAGTTAAATTGCTAACGCAGTCAGTGCTTCTGACACAACAGTCTCGAACTTAAGCTGCAGAAGTTGGTC
GTGAGGCACTGGGCAGGTAAGTATCAAGGTTACAAGACAGGTTTAAGGAGACCAATAGAAACTGGGCTTG
TCGAGACAGAGAAGACTCTTGCGTTTCTGATAGGCACCTATTGGTCTTACTGACATCCACTTTGCCTTTC
TCTCCACAGGTGTCCACTCCCAGTTCAATTACAGCTCTTAAGGCTAGAGTACTTAATACGACTCACTATA
GGCTAGCATGAATGGCACAGAAGGCCCTAACTTCTACGTGCCCTTCTCCAATGCGACGGGTGTGGTACGC
GAATTCACGCGTATGTTGCCATTTAACGATGAAGATGAATTTTCCCTTTTTAGATACAGCAGAACCATGC
ACCAAGGAAACCAAACTGCTATCTCTGGATTCATCCTCCTGGGACTCACAGTGGGATCTGAGCAGCAGCT
GCTCCTCTTCACACTGTTTCTCTGCATGTATCTGGTCACTATGGTAGGAAACTCACTTATTATTCTGGCA
ATCATCAGTGATACTCACCTTTACAGTCCCATGTACTTCTTCCTTGCCAACCTATCCTTCACAGACATCT
GCTTCACAACCACTACAGTCCCTAAAATATTGGCAGACATTCAAAGCCAGAATCCAACCATCTCCTTTGT
AGGATGCTTTACACAAATGTATTTTTTCATGTTCCTGGTGGACTTGGACAATTTCCTTTTGGCAGCCATG
GCATATGACCGATATATTGCCATCTGTCACCCATTACACTATGCTGCACTGTTAAATCCCAAGCGCTGTG
CCCTGTTGGTTGTGGTTCCATGGGTTATCTCTAATCTAGTCTCAGTACTGCATCTCAGCCTGCTGAGTCG
CTTGCCTTTCTGTGATCAGAGAGTAATCCCACACTTCTTCTGTGATCTGGAACCCGTGTTAAGGCTTGCT
TGTTCAGACACTCAAATCAACAATTTGCTCATCCTCATTGTTGGGGGAACAGTTATCTTCGTCCCCTTTG
TTTTTATTCTTGTCTCCTATGCACTTATTGGCACTGCTGTGCTTAATGTTCCATCAGTAAAAGGAAAGTG
GAAGACATTTTCTACATGTGGGTCCCACCTCTCAGCAGTGTCTCTCTTCTATGGGTCTATTGTTGGTGTC
TACTTTCTCCCAGCTTCCAGCTACTCAGCAGAAAGGGATAAGGTAGCTGCCATCATGTATACAGTTGTAA
CCCCCATGATGAACCCCTTTATCTATAGTCTAAGGAACAAAGACATGAAAAGGGCACTGAGAAGGCTGCT
CAGCCAAAAAAGCTTGATTTGTAGTTGGTGAGCGGCCGCTTCGAGCAGACATGATAAGATACATTGATGA
GTTTGGACAAACCACAACTAGAATGCAGTGAAAAAAATGCTTTATTTGTGAAATTTGTGATGCTATTGCT
TTATTTGTAACCATTATAAGCTGCAATAAACAAGTTAACAACAACAATTGCATTCATTTTATGTTTCAGG
TTCAGGGGGAGATGTGGGAGGTTTTTTAAAGCAAGTAAAACCTCTACAAATGTGGTAAAATCGATAAGGA
TCCGGGCTGGCGTAATAGCGAAGAGGCCCGCACCGATCGCCCTTCCCAACAGTTGCGCAGCCTGAATGGC
GAATGG
[124 nt withheld, positions 2457-2580]
C
[91 nt withheld, positions 2582-2672]
A
[49 nt withheld, positions 2674-2722]
CCTTTGACGTTGGAGTCCACGTTCTTT
[37 nt withheld, positions 2750-2786]
ACCCTATCTCGGTCTATTCTTTTGATTTATAAGGGATTTTGCCGATTTCGGCCTATTGGTTAAAAAATGA
GCTGATTTAACAAAAATTTAACGCGAATTTTAACAAAATATTAACGCTTACAATTTCCTGATGCGGTATT
TTCTCCTTACGCATCTGTGCGGTATTTCACACCGCATATGGTGCACTCTCAGTACAATCTGCTCTGATGC
CGCATAGTTAAGCCAGCCCCGACACCCGCCAACACCCGCTGACGCGCCCTGACGGGCTTGTCTGCTCCCG
GCATCCGCTTACAGACAAGCTGTGACCGTCTCCGGGAGCTGCATGTGTCAGAGGTTTTCACCGTCATCAC
CGAAACGCGCGAGACGAAAGGGCCTCGTGATACGCCTATTTTTATAGGTTAATGTCATGATAATAATGGT
TTCTTAGACGTCAGGTGGCACTTTTCGGGGAAATGTGCGCGGAACCCCTATTTGTTTATTTTTCTAAATA
CATTCAAATATGTATCCGCTCATGAGACAATAACCCTGATAAATGCTTCAATAATATTGAAAAAGGAAGA
GTATGAGTATTCAACATTTCCGTGTCGCCCTTATTCCCTTTTTTGCGGCATTTTGCCTTCCTGTTTTTGC
TCACCCAGAAACGCTGGTGAAAGTAAAAGATGCTGAAGATCAGTTGGGTGCACGAGTGGGTTACATCGAA
CTGGATCTCAACAGCGGTAAGATCCTTGAGAGTTTTCGCCCCGAAGAACGTTTTCCAATGATGAGCACTT
TTAAAGTTCTGCTATGTGGCGCGGTATTATCCCGTATTGACGCCGGGCAAGAGCAACTCGGTCGCCGCAT
ACACTATTCTCAGAATGACTTGGTTGAGTACTCACCAGTCACAGAAAAGCATCTTACGGATGGCATGACA
GTAAGAGAATTATGCAGTGCTGCCATAACCATGAGTGATAACACTGCGGCCAACTTACTTCTGACAACGA
TCGGAGGACCGAAGGAGCTAACCGCTTTTTTGCACAACATGGGGGATCATGTAACTCGCCTTGATCGTTG
GGAACCGGAGCTGAATGAAGCCATACCAAACGACGAGCGTGACACCACGATGCCTGTAGCAATGGCAACA
ACGTTGCGCAAACTATTAACTGGCGAACTACTTACTCTAGCTTCCCGGCAACAATTAATAGACTGGATGG
AGGCGGATAAAGTTGCAGGACCACTTCTGCGCTCGGCCCTTCCGGCTGGCTGGTTTATTGCTGATAAATC
TGGAGCCGGTGAGCGTGGGTCTCGCGGTATCATTGCAGCACTGGGGCCAGATGGTAAGCCCTCCCGTATC
GTAGTTATCTACACGACGGGGAGTCAGGCAACTATGGATGAACGAAATAGACAGATCGCTGAGATAGGTG
CCTCACTGATTAAGCATTGGTAACTGTCAGACCAAGTTTACTCATATATACTTTAGATTGATTTAAAACT
TCATTTTTAATTTAAAAGGATCTAGGTGAAGATCCTTTTTGATAATCTCATGACCAAAATCCCTTAACGT
GAGTTTTCGTTCCACTGAGCGTCAGACCCCGTAGAAAAGATCAAAGGATCTTCTTGAGATCCTTTTTTTC
TGCGCGTAATCTGCTGCTTGCAAACAAAAAAACCACCGCTACCAGCGGTGGTTTGTTTGCCGGATCAAGA
GCTACCAACTCTTTTTCCGAAGGTAACTGGCTTCAGCAGAGCGCAGATACCAAATACTGTTCTTCTAGTG
TAGCCGTAGTTAGGCCACCACTTCAAGAACTCTGTAGCACCGCCTACATACCTCGCTCTGCTAATCCTGT
TACCAGTGGCTGCTGCCAGTGGCGATAAGTCGTGTCTTACCGGGTTGGACTCAAGACGATAGTTACCGGA
TAAGGCGCAGCGGTCGGGCTGAACGGGGGGTTCGTGCACACAGCCCAGCTTGGAGCGAACGACCTACACC
GAACTGAGATACCTACAGCGTGAGCTATGAGAAAGCGCCACGCTTCCCGAAGGGAGAAAGGCGGACAGGT
ATCCGGTAAGCGGCAGGGTCGGAACAGGAGAGCGCACGAGGGAGCTTCCAGGGGGAAACGCCTGGTATCT
TTATAGTCCTGTCGGGTTTCGCCACCTCTGACTTGAGCGTCGATTTTTGTGATGCTCGTCAGGGGGGCGG
AGCCTATGGAAAAACGCCAGCAACGCGGCCTTTTTACGGTTCCTGGCCTTTTGCTGGCCTTTTGCTCACA
TGGCTCGACAGATCT
Features (pLannotate 1.2.2; 15 found; start..end, strand, type, name):
    140..517     +  enhancer       CMV enhancer: human cytomegalovirus immediate early enhancer
    519..718     +  promoter       CMV promoter: human cytomegalovirus (CMV) immediate early promoter
    857..989     +  intron         chimeric intron: chimera between introns from human β-globin and immunoglobulin heavy chain genes
   1034..1052    +  promoter       T7 promoter: promoter for bacteriophage T7 RNA polymerase
   1058..1120    +  CDS            RHO (fragment): OPSD_LOXAF - Also known as RH1. Experimental evidence at protein level: Swiss-Prot protein existence level 1. Photoreceptor required for image-forming vision at low light intensity. Required for photoreceptor cell viability after birth (By similarity). Light-induced isomerization of 11-cis to all-trans retinal triggers a conformational change that activates signaling via G- proteins (PubMed:15781694). Subsequent receptor phosphorylation mediates displacement of the bound G-protein alpha subunit by the arrestin SAG and terminates signaling (By similarity). From Loxodonta africana (African eleph
   1187..2101    +  CDS            OR1D2: OR1D2_HUMAN - Also known as OLFR1. Experimental evidence at protein level: Swiss-Prot protein existence level 1. Odorant receptor which may be involved in sperm chemotaxis. Bourgeonal is a strong chemoattractant for sperm in vitro and is shown to be a strong agonist for OR1D2 in vitro. May also function in olfactory reception. From Homo sapiens (Human).
   2155..2276    -  polyA_signal   SV40 poly(A) signal: SV40 polyadenylation signal
   2299..2367    -  CDS            large T antigen (fragment): large T antigen from SV40 (simian virus 40)
   2386..2453    +  CDS            lacZα (fragment): LacZα fragment of β-galactosidase; lacZ fragment
   2457..2885    +  rep_origin     f1 ori (sequence partly withheld): f1 bacteriophage origin of replication; arrow indicates direction of (+) strand synthesis
   2913..3012    -  misc_feature   bom (fragment): basis of mobility region from pBR322
   3114..3149    -  CDS            rop (fragment): Rop protein, which maintains plasmids at low copy number; rop
   3244..3348    +  promoter       AmpR promoter: bla
   3349..4209    +  CDS            AmpR: β-lactamase; bla; confers resistance to ampicillin, carbenicillin, and related antibiotics
   4380..4968    +  rep_origin     ori: high-copy-number ColE1/pMB1/pBR322/pUC origin of replication
