[The description below was written by a language model from this plasmid's Addgene catalogue record and pLannotate feature annotations shown in this document.]
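Description:
pCI-MOR128-2 is a mammalian expression plasmid built on the Promega pCI backbone that carries the mouse odorant receptor MOR128-2 (Olfr1324, olfactory receptor 1324). The roughly 1 kb receptor coding sequence was placed between the NheI and NotI sites, both of which remain intact. The plasmid is propagated in E. coli through a high-copy ColE1/pUC-type origin and selected with ampicillin via the β-lactamase gene. An f1 phage origin is also present, which in principle allows single-stranded DNA production. Short annotated fragments of lacZα, bom, rop and SV40 large T antigen appear to be backbone remnants rather than functional elements.

Expression in mammalian cells is driven by the human cytomegalovirus immediate-early enhancer and promoter. A chimeric β-globin/immunoglobulin heavy chain intron follows, which generally improves transcript processing and expression, and an SV40 polyadenylation signal terminates the transcript. A T7 promoter just upstream of the coding region serves as a sequencing primer site and could support in vitro transcription. The receptor is fused at its N terminus to a Rho tag, a short leader from the rhodopsin N terminus that is commonly added to odorant receptors to aid cell-surface expression and allow antibody detection in heterologous cells. The automated annotation labels this tag as a rhodopsin fragment matched to an elephant ortholog and labels the insert as human OR1D2. These are nearest-homolog matches by the annotation tool, and the catalogue identifies the insert as the mouse receptor. The associated publication concerns odor coding across a mammalian receptor repertoire, consistent with use of this plasmid for transient expression of the receptor in cultured cells to test its responses to odorants.
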