Addgene plasmid #22345: pCI-MOR128-2
Depositing lab: Hiroaki Matsunami. Depositing organization: Duke University. Publication: Odor coding by a Mammalian receptor repertoire. Saito H, Chi Q, Zhuang H, Matsunami H, Mainland JD. Sci Signal. 2009 . 2(60):ra9. 10.1126/scisignal.2000016 PubMed 19261596.
Backbone
  Vector backbone: pCI
  Backbone manufacturer: Promega
  Backbone size w/o insert (bp): 4006
  Vector type: Mammalian Expression
Growth in bacteria
  Bacterial resistance: Ampicillin, 100 μg/mL
  Growth temperature: 37°C
  Growth strain: DH5alpha
  Copy number: Unknown
Gene/Insert
  Gene/Insert name: MOR128-2 (alt name: Mus musculus olfactory receptor 1324)
  Species: M. musculus (mouse)
  Insert size (bp): 999
  GenBank ID: NM_146292
  Entrez Gene: Olfr1324 (a.k.a. MOR128-2)
  Tag / fusion protein: Rho (N terminal on insert)
  Cloning method: Restriction Enzyme; 5′ cloning site NheI (not destroyed); 3′ cloning site NotI (not destroyed)
  Sequencing primers: 5′ T7; 3′ EBV-rev
Terms and licenses: Academic/Nonprofit Terms; Industry Terms: Not Available to Industry
How to cite: pCI-MOR128-2 was a gift from Hiroaki Matsunami (Addgene plasmid # 22345 ; http://n2t.net/addgene:22345 ; RRID:Addgene_22345)
