>Addgene plasmid #22345 | pCI-MOR128-2 | addgene partial sequence | sequence record 28179 | 22345 with T7
TACTTCTACGTGCCCTTCTCCAATGCGACGGGTGTGGTACGCGAATTCACGCGTATGTTGCCATTTAACG
ATGAAGATGAATTTTCCCTTTTTAGATACAGCAGAACCATGCACCAAGGAAACCAAACTGCTATCTCTGG
ATTCATCCTCCTGGGACTCACAGTGGGATCTGAGCAGCAGCTGCTCCTCTTCACACTGTTTCTCTGCATG
TATCTGGTCACTATGGTAGGAAACTCACTTATTATTCTGGCAATCATCAGTGATACTCACCTTTACAGTC
CCATGTACTTCTTCCTTGCCAACCTATCCTTCACAGACATCTGCTTCACAACCACTACAGTCCCTAAAAT
ATTGGCAGACATTCAAAGCCAGAATCCAACCATCTCCTTTGTAGGATGCTTTACACAAATGTATTTTTTC
ATGTTCCTGGTGGACTTGGACAATTTCCTTTTGGCAGCCATGGCATATGACCGATATATTGCCATCTGTC
ACCCATTACACTATGCTGCACTGTTAAATCCCAAGCGCTGTGCCCTGTTGGTTGTGGTTCCATGGGTTAT
CTCTAATCTAGTCTCAGTACTGCATCTCAGCCTGCTGAGTCGCTTGCCTTTCTGTGATCAGAGAGTAATC
CCACACTTCTTCTGTGATCTGGAACCCGTGTTAAGGCTTGCTTGTTCAGACACTCAAATCAACAATTTGC
TCATCCTCATTGTTGGGGGAACAGTTATCTTCGTCCCCTTTGTTTTTATTCTTGTCTCCTATGCACTTAT
TGGCACTGCTGTGCTTAATG
